>Addgene plasmid #161044 | pDONR221-SLC1A1_STOP | addgene full sequence | sequence record 420978 | Addgene NGS Result
CTTTCCTGCGTTATCCCCTGATTCTGTGGATAACCGTATTACCGCCTTTGAGTGAGCTGATACCGCTCGC
CGCAGCCGAACGACCGAGCGCAGCGAGTCAGTGAGCGAGGAAGCGGAAGAGCGCCCAATACGCAAACCGC
CTCTCCCCGCGCGTTGGCCGATTCATTAATGCAGCTGGCACGACAGGTTTCCCGACTGGAAAGCGGGCAG
TGAGCGCAACGCAATTAATACGCGTACCGCTAGCCAGGAAGAGTTTGTAGAAACGCAAAAAGGCCATCCG
TCAGGATGGCCTTCTGCTTAGTTTGATGCCTGGCAGTTTATGGCGGGCGTCCTGCCCGCCACCCTCCGGG
CCGTTGCTTCACAACGTTCAAATCCGCTCCCGGCGGATTTGTCCTACTCAGGAGAGCGTTCACCGACAAA
CAACAGATAAAACGAAAGGCCCAGTCTTCCGACTGAGCCTTTCGTTTTATTTGATGCCTGGCAGTTCCCT
ACTCTCGCGTTAACGCTAGCATGGATGTTTTCCCAGTCACGACGTTGTAAAACGACGGCCAGTCTTAAGC
TCGGGCCCCAAATAATGATTTTATTTTGACTGATAGTGACCTGTTCGTTGCAACACATTGATGAGCAATG
CTTTTTTATAATGCCAACTTTGTACAAAAAAGCAGGCTCCACCATGGGCAAGCCTGCCAGGAAGGGCTGC
GAGTGGAAGCGGTTCCTGAAGAACAATTGGGTGCTGCTGTCTACCGTGGCAGCAGTGGTGCTGGGAATCA
CCACAGGCGTGCTGGTGAGGGAGCACTCCAACCTGTCTACACTGGAGAAGTTCTACTTTGCCTTCCCTGG
CGAGATCCTGATGCGCATGCTGAAGCTGATCATCCTGCCACTGATCATCAGCTCCATGATCACCGGAGTG
GCCGCCCTGGATAGCAACGTGAGCGGCAAGATCGGCCTGAGGGCCGTGGTGTACTATTTCTGCACCACAC
TGATCGCCGTGATCCTGGGCATCGTGCTGGTGGTGAGCATCAAGCCCGGCGTGACCCAGAAAGTGGGAGA
GATCGCAAGGACCGGATCCACACCTGAGGTGTCTACAGTGGACGCCATGCTGGATCTGATCAGAAACATG
TTTCCCGAGAATCTGGTGCAGGCCTGTTTCCAGCAGTACAAGACCAAGCGGGAGGAGGTGAAGCCCCCTT
CTGATCCTGAGATGAACATGACCGAGGAGAGCTTCACAGCCGTGATGACCACAGCCATCTCCAAGAACAA
GACAAAGGAGTACAAGATCGTGGGCATGTATAGCGACGGCATCAATGTGCTGGGCCTGATCGTGTTTTGC
CTGGTGTTCGGCCTGGTCATCGGCAAGATGGGCGAGAAGGGCCAGATCCTGGTGGACTTCTTTAATGCCC
TGTCCGATGCCACCATGAAGATCGTGCAGATCATCATGTGCTATATGCCACTGGGCATCCTGTTTCTGAT
CGCCGGCAAGATCATCGAGGTGGAGGATTGGGAGATCTTCCGGAAGCTGGGCCTGTACATGGCCACCGTG
CTGACAGGCCTGGCCATCCACTCCATCGTGATCCTGCCACTGATCTACTTCATCGTGGTGCGGAAGAACC
CCTTTAGATTCGCCATGGGAATGGCACAGGCCCTGCTGACCGCCCTGATGATCTCTAGCTCCTCTGCCAC
CCTGCCTGTGACCTTCCGGTGTGCCGAGGAGAACAATCAGGTGGACAAGAGGATCACACGCTTCGTGCTG
CCAGTGGGCGCCACCATCAACATGGATGGAACAGCCCTGTACGAGGCAGTGGCAGCCGTGTTCATCGCAC
AGCTGAATGACCTGGATCTGGGCATCGGCCAGATCATCACCATCTCCATCACCGCCACATCTGCCAGCAT
CGGAGCAGCAGGAGTGCCACAGGCAGGACTGGTGACCATGGTCATCGTGCTGTCTGCCGTGGGACTGCCA
GCAGAGGACGTGACACTGATCATCGCCGTGGACTGGCTGCTGGATCGGTTTAGAACCATGGTGAATGTGC
TGGGCGACGCCTTCGGCACAGGCATCGTGGAGAAGCTGTCTAAGAAGGAGCTGGAGCAGATGGATGTGAG
CTCCGAGGTGAACATCGTGAATCCCTTTGCCCTGGAGAGCACCATCCTGGACAACGAGGACAGCGATACA
AAGAAGTCCTATGTGAATGGCGGCTTCGCCGTGGACAAGTCTGATACCATCAGCTTTACCCAGACAAGCC
AGTTCTAAGACCCAGCTTTCTTGTACAAAGTTGGCATTATAAGAAAGCATTGCTTATCAATTTGTTGCAA
CGAACAGGTCACTATCAGTCAAAATAAAATCATTATTTGCCATCCAGCTGATATCCCCTATAGTGAGTCG
TATTACATGGTCATAGCTGTTTCCTGGCAGCTCTGGCCCGTGTCTCAAAATCTCTGATGTTACATTGCAC
AAGATAAAAATATATCATCATGAACAATAAAACTGTCTGCTTACATAAACAGTAATACAAGGGGTGTTAT
GAGCCATATTCAACGGGAAACGTCGAGGCCGCGATTAAATTCCAACATGGATGCTGATTTATATGGGTAT
AAATGGGCTCGCGATAATGTCGGGCAATCAGGTGCGACAATCTATCGCTTGTATGGGAAGCCCGATGCGC
CAGAGTTGTTTCTGAAACATGGCAAAGGTAGCGTTGCCAATGATGTTACAGATGAGATGGTCAGACTAAA
CTGGCTGACGGAATTTATGCCTCTTCCGACCATCAAGCATTTTATCCGTACTCCTGATGATGCATGGTTA
CTCACCACTGCGATCCCCGGAAAAACAGCATTCCAGGTATTAGAAGAATATCCTGATTCAGGTGAAAATA
TTGTTGATGCGCTGGCAGTGTTCCTGCGCCGGTTGCATTCGATTCCTGTTTGTAATTGTCCTTTTAACAG
CGATCGCGTATTTCGTCTCGCTCAGGCGCAATCACGAATGAATAACGGTTTGGTTGATGCGAGTGATTTT
GATGACGAGCGTAATGGCTGGCCTGTTGAACAAGTCTGGAAAGAAATGCATAAACTTTTGCCATTCTCAC
CGGATTCAGTCGTCACTCATGGTGATTTCTCACTTGATAACCTTATTTTTGACGAGGGGAAATTAATAGG
TTGTATTGATGTTGGACGAGTCGGAATCGCAGACCGATACCAGGATCTTGCCATCCTATGGAACTGCCTC
GGTGAGTTTTCTCCTTCATTACAGAAACGGCTTTTTCAAAAATATGGTATTGATAATCCTGATATGAATA
AATTGCAGTTTCATTTGATGCTCGATGAGTTTTTCTAATCAGAATTGGTTAATTGGTTGTAACACTGGCA
GAGCATTACGCTGACTTGACGGGACGGCGCAAGCTCATGACCAAAATCCCTTAACGTGAGTTACGCGTCG
TTCCACTGAGCGTCAGACCCCGTAGAAAAGATCAAAGGATCTTCTTGAGATCCTTTTTTTCTGCGCGTAA
TCTGCTGCTTGCAAACAAAAAAACCACCGCTACCAGCGGTGGTTTGTTTGCCGGATCAAGAGCTACCAAC
TCTTTTTCCGAAGGTAACTGGCTTCAGCAGAGCGCAGATACCAAATACTGTTCTTCTAGTGTAGCCGTAG
TTAGGCCACCACTTCAAGAACTCTGTAGCACCGCCTACATACCTCGCTCTGCTAATCCTGTTACCAGTGG
CTGCTGCCAGTGGCGATAAGTCGTGTCTTACCGGGTTGGACTCAAGACGATAGTTACCGGATAAGGCGCA
GCGGTCGGGCTGAACGGGGGGTTCGTGCACACAGCCCAGCTTGGAGCGAACGACCTACACCGAACTGAGA
TACCTACAGCGTGAGCTATGAGAAAGCGCCACGCTTCCCGAAGGGAGAAAGGCGGACAGGTATCCGGTAA
GCGGCAGGGTCGGAACAGGAGAGCGCACGAGGGAGCTTCCAGGGGGAAACGCCTGGTATCTTTATAGTCC
TGTCGGGTTTCGCCACCTCTGACTTGAGCGTCGATTTTTGTGATGCTCGTCAGGGGGGCGGAGCCTATGG
AAAAACGCCAGCAACGCGGCCTTTTTACGGTTCCTGGCCTTTTGCTGGCCTTTTGCTCACATGTT
Features (pLannotate 1.2.2; 10 found; start..end, strand, type, name):
    121..213     +  CDS            lacI (fragment): lac repressor; lacI; The lac repressor binds to the lac operator to inhibit transcription in E. coli. This inhibition can be relieved by adding lactose or isopropyl-β-D-thiogalactopyranoside (IPTG).
    268..295     -  terminator     rrnB T2 terminator: transcription terminator T2 from the E. coli rrnB gene
    427..470     +  terminator     rrnB T1 terminator: Escherichia coli rrnB; transcription terminator T1 from the E. coli rrnB gene
    517..553     -  CDS            lacZα (fragment): LacZα fragment of β-galactosidase; lacZ fragment
    569..668     +  protein_bind   attL1: mutant version of attL; recombination site for the Gateway® LR reaction LR Clonase™
    674..2245    +  CDS            SLC1A1: EAA3_HUMAN - Also known as EAAC1, EAAT3. Experimental evidence at protein level: Swiss-Prot protein existence level 1. Sodium-dependent, high-affinity amino acid transporter that mediates the uptake of L-glutamate and also L-aspartate and D-aspartate (PubMed:7914198, PubMed:7521911, PubMed:8857541, PubMed:26690923, PubMed:21123949). Can also transport L-cysteine (PubMed:21123949). Functions as a symporter that transports one amino acid molecule together with two or three Na(+) ions and one proton, in parallel with the counter-transport of one K(+) ion (PubMed:7521911, PubMed:8857541, PubMed:26
   2250..2349    -  protein_bind   attL2: mutant version of attL; recombination site for the Gateway® LR reaction LR Clonase™
   2367..2385    -  promoter       T7 promoter: promoter for bacteriophage T7 RNA polymerase
   2519..3328    +  CDS            KanR: aminoglycoside phosphotransferase; aph(3')-Ia; confers resistance to kanamycin in bacteria or G418 (Geneticin®) in eukaryotes
   3475..4063    +  rep_origin     ori: high-copy-number ColE1/pMB1/pBR322/pUC origin of replication
