[The description below was written by a language model from this plasmid's Addgene catalogue record and pLannotate feature annotations shown in this document.]
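Description:
pDONR221-SLC1A1_STOP is a Gateway entry clone built on the pDONR221 backbone, carrying a codon-optimized open reading frame for human SLC1A1 (also known as EAAC1 or EAAT3). The sequenced plasmid is about 4.1 kb. It is propagated in E. coli from a high-copy ColE1/pUC-type origin and selected with kanamycin through an aminoglycoside phosphotransferase (KanR) gene. Although the catalogue lists the vector type as mammalian expression, the feature table shows no eukaryotic promoter or polyadenylation signal. The plasmid is therefore a shuttle intermediate rather than an expression construct in its own right.

The roughly 1.6 kb ORF sits between attL1 and attL2 sites, which allow LR Clonase-mediated transfer of the coding sequence in a defined orientation into any attR-containing destination vector. That destination vector supplies the promoter, tags and selection markers. SLC1A1 encodes a sodium-dependent, high-affinity transporter that takes up L-glutamate, L- and D-aspartate, and also L-cysteine, coupling uptake to co-transport of sodium ions and a proton and counter-transport of potassium. This version keeps a stop codon at the end of the ORF, so it suits untagged or N-terminally tagged expression. A companion clone without the stop codon exists for C-terminal fusions.

Upstream of the cassette, rrnB T1 and T2 terminators insulate the insert from read-through transcription. A T7 promoter lies just beyond attL2 and points back toward the insert. The short lacI and lacZα fragments are backbone remnants, and M13 primer sites flank the insert for sequencing. The plasmid belongs to a consortium collection of solute carrier clones intended for transporter research and drug discovery.
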