Addgene plasmid #161044: pDONR221-SLC1A1_STOP
Purpose: Gateway entry clone with codon-optimized ORF sequence for subcloning into custom expression vectors. Contains a STOP codon at the end of the codon-optimized ORF sequence.
Depositing lab: RESOLUTE Consortium & Giulio Superti-Furga. Depositing organization: CeMM Research Center for Molecular Medicine. Publication: The RESOLUTE consortium: unlocking SLC transporters for drug discovery. Superti-Furga G, Lackner D, Wiedmer T, Ingles-Prieto A, Barbosa B, Girardi E, Goldmann U, Gurtl B, Klavins K, Klimek C, Lindinger S, Lineiro-Retes E, Muller AC, Onstein S, Redinger G, Reil D, Sedlyarov V, Wolf G, Crawford M, Everley R, ... Steppan CM. Nat Rev Drug Discov. 2020 Jul;19(7):429-430. doi: 10.1038/d41573-020-00056-6. PubMed 32265506.
Backbone
  Vector backbone: pDONR221
  Backbone manufacturer: ThermoFisher Scientific
  Backbone size w/o insert (bp): 2550
  Vector type: Mammalian Expression
Growth in bacteria
  Bacterial resistance: Kanamycin, 50 μg/mL
  Growth temperature: 37°C
  Growth strain: NEB Stable
  Copy number: High Copy
Gene/Insert
  Gene/Insert name: SLC1A1 (alt name: EAAC1, EAAT3)
  Species: H. sapiens (human)
  Insert size (bp): 1575
  Entrez Gene: SLC1A1 (a.k.a. DCBXA, EAAC1, EAAT3, SCZD18, hEAAC1)
  Cloning method: Gateway Cloning
  Sequencing primers: 5′ M13-fwd; 3′ M13-rev
Terms and licenses: Academic/Nonprofit Terms; Industry Terms
Depositor comments: This plasmid contains a STOP codon at the end of the codon-optimized ORF. For the version of this plasmid that does not contain a STOP codon, please see Addgene plasmid 131878 For more information on the full Resolute plasmid collection, please see www.addgene.org/depositor-collections/re-solute/. Please provide your feedback on this plasmid to the RESOLUTE consortium by filling out their RESOLUTE repository feedback form: https://forms.office.com/Pages/ResponsePage.aspx?id=0e05yklzmkS7rjFGQL4N7z4feCLQvEJAmVcOCM_u885UN1JJRko0Ukg4TVQwNTZLOUxPQVJWT1NHUCQlQCN0PWcu
How to cite: pDONR221-SLC1A1_STOP was a gift from RESOLUTE Consortium & Giulio Superti-Furga (Addgene plasmid # 161044 ; http://n2t.net/addgene:161044 ; RRID:Addgene_161044)
